>Addgene plasmid #169149 | pMAL722 | addgene full sequence | sequence record 340108 | Addgene NGS Result
CTCTTGGGTGGCATGATTTTAGCGGCCGCGGTGGCTTTACCAACAGTACCGGATTGCCAAGCTGGAAGTC
GAGCTTCCATTATATACCCTCTAGTGTCTCTTAAGCATGGACTAAAGGCTACCTATAACGCATGGACTAA
AGGCTACCTATAACGCATGGACTAAAGGCTACCTATAACGCATGGACTAAAGGCTACCTATAACGCATGG
ACTAAAGGCTACCTACTCGAAGCTGGCGAACTCACGTACCCGGCGATAAGGCCGCAAATTAAAGCCTTCG
AGCGTCCCAAAACCTTCTCAAGCAAGGTTTTCAGTATAATGTTACATGCGTACACGCGTCTGTACAGAAA
AAAAAGAAAAATTTGAAATATAAATAACGTTCTTAATACTAACATAACTATAAAAAAATAAATAGGGACC
TAGACTTCAGGTTGTCTAACTCCTTCCTTTTCGGTTAGAGCGGATGTGGGGGGAGGGCGTGAATGTAAGC
GTGACATAACTAATTACATGATCATTACTCGAGGTCGACTTAAATACCTGCTTCTACGGCAATTCTAACT
AAATCTGCACTCGTTTTTAAGTTTAATTTTTCCATTACCAAACCTCTGTGCATTTTGACAGTTTTTTCTG
AAAGACCCAGTCTGGCAGCCACTTCTTTATTTCTTAGGCCTGATGCAACCAGAGTTGTGACTTCTAATTG
ACGTGGTGAAAGAGTTTTTAACATCTCCGCAGCACGTTCTCTACGGGCCATGCCCATGTTCGGTTGATCG
TCATCCACTTCCACTTGGCTACCAAGGAAGTATAGTAATTCATCATCGTCATCATAGATTGGTGCCACCA
AAACTGCATTACGAAAAGGAGTACCATCCTTTTTGTAATTCAAAATCTCAACCAACACGGGTTTATGCTC
ACGAACACCTTGACGGATCTTATCTGTTAGCCAGGGTTCAGTACCAGATCCCTGTAAGAACCTACAATTA
CGCCCAACACATTCTTCCTCAGAATACCCAGTTAGATCGGTAAAGGCCTGGTTGATAGCAATCAAAGGAT
TATCAGCCAATCTGGGATCACTAACAACACTTGCTATGGGTGAGGCCTCGATCAAATCCAATACCCATTG
GGCTGGAGGTTGGACTTCAACTCTAGTATCATCTGCTCCGAATTCACCTCCATATTCGTCGATACCAAGT
GCATCAGTAAACATCTGTTCAAATTCGAAATCTGCCATGTCCAACGCGCCATACGGAGCAGAATCATGTG
GTGTAAATCCGGGGCCGGGAGAATCCCCATCACCTAACATGTCCAGATCAAAATCATCAAGAGCATCGGC
ATGTGCCATAGCTACATCCTCACCGTCTAAATGTAATTCGTCACCAAGTGAAACGTCCGTTGGTGGGGCT
ACTTTTCTCTTTTTTTTCGGGCTAGCCATGATTTTAGCGGCCGCCAAAACTTAGATTAGATTGCTATGCT
TTCTTTCTAATGAGCAAGAAGTAAAAAAAGTTGTAATAGAACAAGAAAAATGAAACTGAAACTTGAGAAA
TTGAAGACCGTTTATTAACTTAAATATCAATGGGAGGTCATCGAAAGAGAAAAAAATCAAAAAAAAAATT
TTCAAGAAAAAGAAACGTGATAAAAATTTTTATTGCCTTTTTCGACGAAGAAAAAGAAACGAGGCGGTCT
CTTTTTTCTTTTCCAAACCTTTAGTACGGGTAATTAACGACACCCTAGAGGAAGAAAGAGGGGAAATTTA
GTATGCTGTGCTTGGGTGTTTTGAAGTGGTACGGCGATGCGCGGAGTCCGAGAAAATCTGGAAGAGTAAA
AAAGGAGTAGAAACATTTTGAAGCTATCAGCTGTTTCCCGGGAGCTGGAACTCCCACCTGCAACATGCGG
GATCCTGAGTAAATAAGCGGCCGCCACCGCGGTGGAGCTCAGATCTTGACACCGATTATTTAAAGCTGCA
GCATACGATATATATACATGTGTATATATGTATACCTATGAATGTCAGTAAGTATGTATACGAACAGTAT
GATACTGAAGATGACAAGGTAATGCATCATTCTATACGTGTCATTCTGAACGAGGCGCGCTTTCCTTTTT
TCTTTTTGCTTTTTCTTTTTTTTTCTCTTGAACTCCAGAAAAAAAATATAAAAGAGATGGAGGAACGGGA
AAAAGTTAGTTGTGGTGATAGGTGGCAAGTGGTATTCCGTAAGAACAACAAGAAAAGCATTTCATATTAT
GGCTGAACTGAGCGAACAAGTGCAAAATTTAAGCATCAACGACAACAACGAGAATGGTTATGTTCCTCCT
CACTTAAGAGGAAAACCAAGAAGTGCCAGAAATAACAGTAGCAACTACAATAACAACAACGGCGGCTACA
ACGGTGGCCGTGGCGGTGGCAGCTTCTTTAGCAACAACCGTCGTGGTGGTTACGGCAACGGTGGTTTCTT
CGGTGGAAACAACGGTGGCAGCGGCCGGCCATTTAAATGTTTAAACGGCCACGCTGGCCCCCTATAGTGA
GTCGTATTACAATTCACTGGCCGTCGTTTTACAACGTCGTGACTGGGAAAACCCTGGCGTTACCCAACTT
AATCGCCTTGCAGCACATCCCCCTTTCGCCAGCTGGCGTAATAGCGAAGAGGCCCGCACCGATCGCCCTT
CCCAACAGTTGCGCAGCCTGAATGGCGAATGG
[124 nt withheld, positions 2693-2816]
C
[91 nt withheld, positions 2818-2908]
A
[49 nt withheld, positions 2910-2958]
CCTTTGACGTTGGAGTCCACGTTCTTT
[37 nt withheld, positions 2986-3022]
ACCCTATCTCGGTCTATTCTTTTGATTTATAAGGGATTTTGCCGATTTCGGCCTATTGGTTAAAAAATGA
GCTGATTTAACAAAAATTTAACGCGAATTTTAACAAAATATTAACGCTTACAATTTCCTGATGCGGTATT
TTCTCCTTACGCATCTGTGCGGTATTTCACACCGCATAGGGTAATAACTGATATAATTAAATTGAAGCTC
TAATTTGTGAGTTTAGTATTAGGATCTCTACCCTTGGCGAAAAGTCCTCTGCCAACAATGATGATATCTG
ATCCACCACTTACAACTTCGTCGAGGGTTCTGTACTGCTGACCCAATATGCGTATATATACCAATCTAAG
TCTGTGCTCCTTCCTTCGTTCTTCCTTCTGTTCGGAGATTACCGAATCAAAAAAATTTCAAGGAAACCGA
AATCAAAAAAAAGAATAAAAAAAAAATGATGAATTGAAAAGGTGGTATGGTGCACTCTCAGTACAATCTG
CTCTGATGCCGCATAGTTAAGCCAGCCCCGACACCCGCCAACACCCGCTGACGCGCCCTGACGGGCTTGT
CTGCTCCCGGCATCCGCTTACAGACAAGCTGTGACCGTCTCCGGGAGCTGCATGTGTCAGAGGTTTTCAC
CGTCATCACCGAAACGCGCGAGACGAAAGGGCCTCGTGATACGCCTATTTTTATAGGTTAATGTCATGAT
AATAATGGTTTCTTAGACGTCACGCGCCGAGGACGTCAGGTGGCACTTTTCGGGGAAATGTGCGCGGAAC
CCCTATTTGTTTATTTTTCTAAATACATTCAAATATGTATCCGCTCATGAGACAATAACCCTGATAAATG
CTTCAATAATATTGAAAAAGGAAGAGTATGAGTATTCAACATTTCCGTGTCGCCCTTATTCCCTTTTTTG
CGGCATTTTGCCTTCCTGTTTTTGCTCACCCAGAAACGCTGGTGAAAGTAAAAGATGCTGAAGATCAGTT
GGGTGCACGAGTGGGTTACATCGAACTGGATCTCAACAGCGGTAAGATCCTTGAGAGTTTTCGCCCCGAA
GAACGTTTTCCAATGATGAGCACTTTTAAAGTTCTGCTATGTGGCGCGGTATTATCCCGTATTGACGCCG
GGCAAGAGCAACTCGGTCGCCGCATACACTATTCTCAGAATGACTTGGTTGAGTACTCACCAGTCACAGA
AAAGCATCTTACGGATGGCATGACAGTAAGAGAATTATGCAGTGCTGCCATAACCATGAGTGATAACACT
GCGGCCAACTTACTTCTGACAACGATCGGAGGACCGAAGGAGCTAACCGCTTTTTTGCACAACATGGGGG
ATCATGTAACTCGCCTTGATCGTTGGGAACCGGAGCTGAATGAAGCCATACCAAACGACGAGCGTGACAC
CACGATGCCTGTAGCAATGGCAACAACGTTGCGCAAACTATTAACTGGCGAACTACTTACTCTAGCTTCC
CGGCAACAATTAATAGACTGGATGGAGGCGGATAAAGTTGCAGGACCACTTCTGCGCTCGGCCCTTCCGG
CTGGCTGGTTTATTGCTGATAAATCTGGAGCCGGTGAGCGTGGGTCTCGCGGTATCATTGCAGCACTGGG
GCCAGATGGTAAGCCCTCCCGTATCGTAGTTATCTACACGACGGGGAGTCAGGCAACTATGGATGAACGA
AATAGACAGATCGCTGAGATAGGTGCCTCACTGATTAAGCATTGGTAACTGTCAGACCAAGTTTACTCAT
ATATACTTTAGATTGATTTAAAACTTCATTTTTAATTTAAAAGGATCTAGGTGAAGATCCTTTTTGATAA
TCTCATGACCAAAATCCCTTAACGTGAGTTTTCGTTCCACTGAGCGTCAGACCCCGTAGAAAAGATCAAA
GGATCTTCTTGAGATCCTTTTTTTCTGCGCGTAATCTGCTGCTTGCAAACAAAAAAACCACCGCTACCAG
CGGTGGTTTGTTTGCCGGATCAAGAGCTACCAACTCTTTTTCCGAAGGTAACTGGCTTCAGCAGAGCGCA
GATACCAAATACTGTTCTTCTAGTGTAGCCGTAGTTAGGCCACCACTTCAAGAACTCTGTAGCACCGCCT
ACATACCTCGCTCTGCTAATCCTGTTACCAGTGGCTGCTGCCAGTGGCGATAAGTCGTGTCTTACCGGGT
TGGACTCAAGACGATAGTTACCGGATAAGGCGCAGCGGTCGGGCTGAACGGGGGGTTCGTGCACACAGCC
CAGCTTGGAGCGAACGACCTACACCGAACTGAGATACCTACAGCGTGAGCTATGAGAAAGCGCCACGCTT
CCCGAAGGGAGAAAGGCGGACAGGTATCCGGTAAGCGGCAGGGTCGGAACAGGAGAGCGCACGAGGGAGC
TTCCAGGGGGAAACGCCTGGTATCTTTATAGTCCTGTCGGGTTTCGCCACCTCTGACTTGAGCGTCGATT
TTTGTGATGCTCGTCAGGGGGGCGGAGCCTATGGAAAAACGCCAGCAACGCGGCCTTTTTACGGTTCCTG
GCCTTTTGCTGGCCTTTTGCTCACATGTTCTTTCCTGCGTTATCCCCTGATTCTGTGGATAACCGTATTA
CCGCCTTTGAGTGAGCTGATACCGCTCGCCGCAGCCGAACGACCGAGCGCAGCGAGTCAGTGAGCGAGGA
AGCGGAAGAGCGCCCAATACGCAAACCGCCTCTCCCCGCGCGTTGGCCGATTCATTAATGCAGCTGGCAC
GACAGGTTTCCCGACTGGAAAGCGGGCAGTGAGCGCAACGCAATTAATGTGAGTTAGCTCACTCATTAGG
CACCCCAGGCTTTACACTTTATGCTTCCGGCTCGTATGTTGTGTGGAATTGTGAGCGGATAACAATTTCA
CACAGGAAACAGCTATGACCATGATTACGCCAAGCTCGGAATTAACCCTCACTAAAGGGAACAAAAGCTG
GGCCGGCCATTTAAATGTTTAAACGGCCACGCTGGCCGCTGCACGGTCCTGTTCCCTAGCATGTACGTGA
GCGTATTTCCTTTTAAACCACGACGCTTTGTCTTCATTCAACGTTTCCCATTGTTTTTTTCTACTATTGC
TTTGCTGTGGGAAAAACTTATCGAAAGATGACGACTTTTTCTTAATTCTCGTTTTAAGAGCTTGGTGAGC
GCTAGGAGTCACTGCCAGGTATCGTTTGAACACGGCATTAGTCAGGGAAGTCATAACACAGTCCTTTCCC
GCAATTTTCTTTTTCTATTACTCTTGGCCTCCTCTAGTACACTCTATATTTTTTTATGCCTCGGTAATGA
TTTTCATTTTTTTTTTTCCACCTAGCGGATGACTCTTTTTTTTTCTTAGCGATTGGCATTATCACATAAT
GAATTATACATTATATAAAGTAATGTGATTTCTTCGAAGAATATACTAAAAAATGAGCAGGCAAGATAAA
CGAAGGCAAAGAGGCTCTATATGTATATAAAGCTGCGGATGCCTTCTGATTTAATCTAGTTCTAGTTTAC
TTCAGGTTTACTTAAAGTTGAGATAATTGAAGCAAAGAGAAGCATCGAGCAAAGGATGGCGTTTGTTAAG
AGGGTTACGCAGGAGACGAATATACAGCTGGCGCTGGATCTTGACGGTGGGTCTGTTTCTGTACGGGAGA
GCATACTGGGCAAGGAATATGCTAGTGGTGATGGGCAGACCATCCATGTGCACACTGGAGTTGGGTTTTT
GGACCACATGTTGACTGCGCTGGCGAAGCATGGCGGGTGGTCTCTGATCCTGGAGTGTATAGGGGACTTG
CACATCGATGACCACCACACTGTTGAGGACTGTGGGATTGCGCTGGGCCAAGCGTTCAAGGAGGCGCTTG
GCTCCGTGCGTGGTATCAAGAGGTTCGGGCATGGGTTTGCACCACTGGACGAGGCGCTGAGCCGCGCTGT
GGTTGACTTCTCCAATAGGCCTTTCGCCGTGGTGGAGCTGGGCCTGAAGCGAGAACGCATAGGCCAGCTA
TCCACAGAGATGATCCCGCACTTCTTGGAGAGTTTCGCCACTGAGGCGCGTATCACCATGCATGTGGACT
GTCTGCGGGGCACCAACGACCACCACCGCTCCGAATCAGCTTTCAAGGCGCTCGCCATCGCCATCAGAGA
GGCAAGAACACCTACGGGTCGCGATGACGTTCCATCCACTAAGGGTGTCCTAGCATAGAACACAGCCCAC
AGCTACCACCATCAACAATATTTATATAGATAACGTACACATAGAAATCACACAAACAGAGTATTTATTC
TTAACTACATGAACTACCATCAGACCGTCTGGGCCACTATATAATGTGCTATTCATAAACGTGATCACTC
TACGTAGCAGGCGACCCCAGGTGAAAATTTTTCAGCGAGCTGCCAGATTGTCAGGTGAAAAACTGAAAAA
AACTTCTGGGCGATGAGCTTGTGGCGGGAAATTAAGTATATAAAGCAGTTAGTTTCTTCTGCTTCTTGTG
GTTCTGGGTATTCTTGTAATATTTGGAATAATAGAAAACCAAGACTACTGCCTTTCTTTTCATATTATAG
AGGAAGAAATACGCACGAACACGATATAGAGGTAAATTTTTTGCAAAAAGATACCAAACTATAAAAGAAA
TAGAAGACTAAACTACAAAAAATAAAGAAAGTAATACATATATCCAATATGACTGAGTTAGCAGAGCAAG
TTTCCATGCCTGAAGGGCAACAAAGACGTGGTGGTTACGTTCCACCTCACATCCGTAACGGTGGTGGCAG
AAGAGGCGATTCTGCTCCTCGTGGTGGTTTCAACAACGGTGGCGGCCGTGGTGGTTTCTTCAGAAACAAC
GGTGACCGTGGTGGATTCGGCTTTGGGTACCTCCGGATATGTTGGCGCGCCTTAATTTATTCGCCGGCGA
TAAGAGCGACCTCATGCTATACCTGAGAAAGCAACCTGACCTACAGGAAAGAGTTACTCAAGAATAAGAA
TTTTCGTTTTAAAACCTAAGAGTCACTTTAAAATTTGTATACACTTATTTTTTTTATAACTTATTTAATA
ATAAAAATCATAAATCATAAGAAATTCGCTGATCATTACTCGAGTTTGTATAGTTCATCCATGCCATGTG
TAATCCCAGCAGCTGTTACAAACTCAAGAAGGACCATGTGGTCTCTCTTTTCGTTGGGATCTTTCGAAAG
GGCAGATTGTGTGGACAGGTAATGGTTGTCTGGTAAAAGGACAGGGCCATCGCCAATTGGAGTATTTTGT
TGATAATGGTCTGCTAGTTGAACGCTTCCATCTTCAATGTTGTGTCTAATTTTGAAGTTAACTTTGATTC
CATTCTTTTGTTTGTCTGCCATGATGTATACATTGTGTGAGTTATAGTTGTATTCCAATTTGTGTCCAAG
AATGTTTCCATCTTCTTTAAAATCAATACCTTTTAACTCGATTCTATTAACAAGGGTATCACCTTCAAAC
TTGACTTCAGCACGTGTCTTGTAGTTCCCGTCATCTTTGAAAAATATAGTTCTTTCCTGTACATAACCTT
CGGGCATGGCACTCTTGAAAAAGTCATGCCGTTTCATATGATCTGGGTATCTTGAAAAGCATTGAACACC
ATAAGTGAAAGTAGTGACAAGTGTTGGCCATGGAACAGGTAGTTTTCCAGTAGTGCAAATAAATTTAAGG
GTAAGTTTTCCGTATGTTGCATCACCTTCACCCTCTCCACTGACAGAAAATTTGTGCCCATTAACATCAC
CATCTAATTCAACAAGAATTGGGACAACTCCAGTGAAAAGTTCTTCTCCTTTGTCGACGCTAGCCATGAT
TTTAGCGGCCGCTATTAATTTAGTGTGTGTATTTGTGTTTGTGTGTCTATAGAAGTATAGTAATTTATGC
TGCAAAGGTCCTAATGTATAAGGAAAGAATATTTAGAGAAAAGAAGAAAACAAGAGTTTTATATACATAC
AGAGCACATGCATGCCATATGATCATGTGTCGTCGCACACATATATATATCTAGAAAGGATAAGCGATTA
CCCTAGGATAAGCGATTACCCTAGAGGATAAGCGATTACCCTTGAGGATAATTGTTTATCCTAGGATAAG
CGATTACCCACTAGTTTAATTTATTCTTAAGCTGGCCCGGCGATAACCCGGCGATAAATATGATACACGG
TCCAATGGATAAACATTTTTTATCAACACTATGATATATAAATATAATAGTTTTTCGTATATATATTCCT
TTTTTTGGTCAATTTTTGAAATTTTCGTAGAAAAGGGAGAGACAAAACACATTATATCAATGAAAACGTA
CAAAAAGTAGATAAAGTCAGTGCTTAAACACGTCTTTTCCTTAAAAATACTTTATTATTTTTATTTTATT
GAGAGGGTGGTTTAAAAATAGAAATAGAGAGAGAGGTACATACATAAACATACGCGCACAAAAGCAGAGA
TGATCATTACTCGAGTCATTATTGTTCATACGTGTTAATGTCACTGAAATTGCACCCAGGGACGAACCCA
AGATTCGTCATAAATTGTGGGTCAACATCTACAGCATCAGTATATTCAATACTCGCTAAATCATCTACCA
TGGCATCATAATCAACTGTACTGTAACCAAAATTTGCCATAGGGACCAGGTTGCTATGATAGGGAGGGTG
ATTAGTCGTTGAGTCCACGTACGGTGGGGGTGGACGCGGAGGCGCCCCTCCCGGAGCTAGAGCTACTGAC
GCCTCGTTAAGGTGTGTTGCTGGAGGGGGGTAGGTGCTCAGGATTCCGTGGGTATTCACGGAACCGTAAT
CGTTGGTTTGGGTTATAGCGTCAAGAGCAGCGTCAGAATTGTAAGGCGTCGGATTTGGAATCCCATTAAA
ACGATCATTAACAGGGTTTATTGACGTACTCAAGGGTTGTTCCATGACGTGAGGCATGATTGACGCAGTG
GCAGTAGCCGTGGGCGGCAGCTCTAATTGACGGAGAAGCCTTGTGATACTTTTATTGACCCTGGAGGTCG
CCCACCTTGCATGCAGTCTTTCCGCCGCCGGTGAATCCTTCCCTACCAGTAACGCTGAGCCTTGGCCAGC
GTCCCTGACTAATAGATTATGTAGCGCGTCTTCGGACCTTGCTACGTTTTCAAACATCCACGCCAACGCC
AATTCCAAGGTCCTAATATAACCAGTCTGAACGCCACGCTTCTTGGGGGAAGCCTGATACGTGCAAGACC
TGCCCTGACTCACGCAAGGAAAACATGCAGGCTGAATACCGTCACATTTTTCACGAGCGGCTCTGCATTG
GTCACACGCACGACTGACCCTTTGTCTTTTAGACCTGGCAGGCTCCACCAATAAGGTGGTAGTAGTCGGT
CCCAACCCTGGCGTATCGATATTCGTCAAGTCAGCGAAACGTGCGTTGTTAGAGGAAGCCGCGGTGTTAG
CTACATGACCGTCCGCATTACCGTCCGCGTGGCCATCTGCATGGGCGTTAGCTTCCGCTGCCGCGTTCAG
CGTCTTT
Features (pLannotate 1.2.2; 29 found; start..end, strand, type, name):
     62..93      -  promoter       minP: minimal TATA-box promoter with low basal activity
    264..511     -  terminator     CYC1 terminator: S. cerevisiae CYC1; transcription terminator for CYC1
    533..1168    -  CDS            LVHTH_ERYLH (fragment): Experimental evidence at protein level: Swiss-Prot protein existence level 1. Has reversible, light-dependent DNA-binding activity. Upon illumination an internal FMN-protein adduct is formed which changes the protein conformation so that the previously sequestered DNA-binding domain is free to bind DNA. Binds to sequences within in its own promoter when illuminated but not when it has been incubated in the dark. From Erythrobacter litoralis (strain HTCC2594).
   1166..1447    -  CDS            VP16_HHV11 (fragment): Experimental evidence at protein level: Swiss-Prot protein existence level 1. May play a role in the aggregation of tegument proteins around nucleocapsids during virus morphogenesis. From Human herpesvirus 1 (strain 17) (HHV-1) (Human herpes simplex virus 1).
   1450..1847    -  promoter       TEF1 promoter: S. cerevisiae TEF1; promoter for EF-1α
   1911..2243    +  CDS            YO201_YEAST (fragment): Protein uncertain: Swiss-Prot protein existence level 5. From Saccharomyces cerevisiae (strain ATCC 204508 / S288c) (Baker's yeast).
   2239..2436    +  CDS            DED1 (fragment): DED1_YEAST - Also known as SPP81. Experimental evidence at protein level: Swiss-Prot protein existence level 1. ATP-binding RNA helicase involved in translation initiation. Remodels RNA in response to ADP and ATP concentrations by facilitating disruption, but also formation of RNA duplexes. Has weak ATP-dependent affinity for dsRNA, but strong ATP-dependent affinity for ssRNA. Acts as a virus host factor involved in the replication of the MBV and the L-A viruses by promoting the negative-strand RNA synthesis. May be involved in recognition of the preinitiation complex and DNA binding of the RN
   2511..2529    -  promoter       T7 promoter: promoter for bacteriophage T7 RNA polymerase
   2532..2689    +  CDS            lacZα (fragment): LacZα fragment of β-galactosidase; lacZ fragment
   2693..3121    +  rep_origin     f1 ori (sequence partly withheld): f1 bacteriophage origin of replication; arrow indicates direction of (+) strand synthesis
   3149..3200    -  misc_feature   bom (fragment): basis of mobility region from pBR322
   3256..3348    -  CDS            URA3 (fragment): PYRF_YEAST - Experimental evidence at protein level: Swiss-Prot protein existence level 1. From Saccharomyces cerevisiae (strain ATCC 204508 / S288c) (Baker's yeast).
   3348..3480    -  promoter       URA3 promoter (fragment): S. cerevisiae URA3
   3488..3537    -  misc_feature   bom (fragment): basis of mobility region from pBR322
   3639..3674    -  CDS            rop (fragment): Rop protein, which maintains plasmids at low copy number; rop
   3785..3889    +  promoter       AmpR promoter: bla
   3890..4750    +  CDS            AmpR: β-lactamase; bla; confers resistance to ampicillin, carbenicillin, and related antibiotics
   4921..5509    +  rep_origin     ori: high-copy-number ColE1/pMB1/pBR322/pUC origin of replication
   5692..5784    +  CDS            lacI (fragment): lac repressor; lacI; The lac repressor binds to the lac operator to inhibit transcription in E. coli. This inhibition can be relieved by adding lactose or isopropyl-β-D-thiogalactopyranoside (IPTG).
   5797..5818    +  protein_bind   CAP binding site: CAP binding activates transcription in the presence of cAMP. E. coli catabolite activator protein
   5833..5863    +  promoter       lac promoter: promoter for the E. coli lac operon
   5871..5887    +  protein_bind   lac operator: The lac repressor binds to the lac operator to inhibit transcription in E. coli. This inhibition can be relieved by adding lactose or isopropyl-β-D-thiogalactopyranoside (IPTG). lac repressor encoded by lacI
   5932..5950    +  promoter       T3 promoter: promoter for bacteriophage T3 RNA polymerase
   5999..6226    -  CDS            MRM1 (fragment): MRM1_YEAST - Also known as PET56 From Saccharomyces cerevisiae (strain ATCC 204508 / S288c) (Baker's yeast).
   6276..6463    +  promoter       HIS3 promoter: S. cerevisiae HIS3
   6569..7204    +  CDS            HIS3: HIS7_YEAST - Experimental evidence at protein level: Swiss-Prot protein existence level 1. From Saccharomyces cerevisiae (strain ATCC 204508 / S288c) (Baker's yeast).
   7691..7879    +  CDS            DED1 (fragment): DED1_CANGA - Protein inferred from homology: Swiss-Prot protein existence level 3. ATP-binding RNA helicase involved in translation initiation. Remodels RNA in response to ADP and ATP concentrations by facilitating disruption, but also formation of RNA duplexes (By similarity). From Candida glabrata (strain ATCC 2001 / CBS 138 / JCM 3761 / NBRC 0622 / NRRL Y-65) (Yeast) (Torulopsis glabrata).
   7926..8091    -  terminator     ADH1 terminator: S. cerevisiae ADH1; transcription terminator for the S. cerevisiae alcohol dehydrogenase 1 (ADH1) gene
   8107..8829    -  CDS            sg12: sg12 is a basic (constitutively fluorescent) long stokes shift fluorescent protein published in 1997, derived from Aequorea victoria.
