[The description below was written by a language model from this plasmid's Addgene catalogue record and pLannotate feature annotations shown in this document.]
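Description:
pMAL722 is a yeast expression plasmid of about 10.5 kb built on a pUC-type backbone, recorded as encoding the optogenetic circuit OptoQ-AMP3 for Saccharomyces cerevisiae. It is propagated in E. coli through the high-copy ColE1/pUC origin and selected with ampicillin via the AmpR (β-lactamase) gene; an f1 origin and remnants of a lac/T7/T3 cloning region are also present. The yeast marker is HIS3, with its own promoter. The feature table finds no yeast replication origin (2μ or CEN/ARS), while it does find fragments of sequences neighbouring the HIS3 locus (DED1, MRM1/PET56). This pattern is consistent with an integrating vector targeted to that region, although the record does not state it.

The listed insert is VP16-EL222, driven by the constitutive TEF1 promoter and ended by the CYC1 terminator. It fuses the herpes simplex VP16 activation domain to EL222, the light-responsive LOV/helix-turn-helix protein from Erythrobacter litoralis, which binds DNA when illuminated but not in the dark. The fusion carries an N-terminal SV40 nuclear localisation signal and an A79Q mutation, whose effect the record does not describe. A minimal TATA-box promoter lies next to this cassette, and a separate Aequorea-derived, GFP-family fluorescent protein reading frame is followed by the ADH1 terminator, which suggests a reporter output. A stretch of roughly 1.7 kb upstream of that reporter is unannotated. The associated publication concerns the Neurospora crassa Q system, so the amplifier components may lie there, but neither the annotation nor the catalogue fields identify them. The plasmid is intended for light-controlled, amplified gene expression in yeast.
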