Addgene plasmid #169149: pMAL722
Purpose: Encodes OptoQ-AMP3
Depositing lab: Jose Avalos. Depositing organization: Princeton University. Publication: The Neurospora crassa Inducible Q System Enables Simultaneous Optogenetic Amplification and Inversion in Saccharomyces cerevisiae for Bidirectional Control of Gene Expression. Lalwani MA, Zhao EM, Wegner SA, Avalos JL. ACS Synth Biol. 2021 Aug 20;10(8):2060-2075. doi: 10.1021/acssynbio.1c00229. Epub 2021 Aug 4. PubMed 34346207.
Backbone
  Vector backbone: pUC
  Vector type: Yeast Expression
  Selectable markers: HIS3
Growth in bacteria
  Bacterial resistance: Ampicillin, 100 μg/mL
  Growth temperature: 37°C
  Growth strain: DH5alpha
  Copy number: High Copy
Gene/Insert
  Gene/Insert name: VP16-EL222
  Species: Erythrobacter litoralis
  Insert size (bp): 900
  Mutation: A79Q
  Tag / fusion protein: SV40 NLS (N terminal on insert)
Resource information
  A portion of this plasmid was derived from a plasmid made by: Kevin Gardner and Laura Motta-Mena
Terms and licenses: Academic/Nonprofit Terms; Industry Terms: Not Available to Industry
How to cite: pMAL722 was a gift from Jose Avalos (Addgene plasmid # 169149 ; http://n2t.net/addgene:169149 ; RRID:Addgene_169149)
